>Addgene plasmid #23386 | pDONR223-CIB4 | depositor partial sequence | sequence record 10972 | Author sequence
ATGGGGCAATGCTTGAGGTATCAGATGCACTGGGAGGACCTGGAAGAGTACCAGGCCCTGACCTTCCTGA
CCAGAAATGAAATTCTGTGCATCCATGACACCTTCCTGAAGCTCTGCCCTCCTGGGAAGTACTACAAGGA
GGCAACGCTCACCATGGACCAGGTCAGCTCCCTGCCAGCTCTGCGGGTCAACCCTTTCAGAGACCGTATC
TGCAGAGTGTTCTCCCACAAAGGCATGTTCTCCTTTGAGGATGTGCTGGGCATGGCATCTGTGTTCAGCG
AGCAGGCCTGCCCAAGCCTGAAGATTGAGTATGCCTTTCGCATCTATGATTTTAATGAGAATGGCTTCAT
TGATGAGGAGGATCTGCAGAGGATCATCCTGCGACTGCTGAACAGTGATGACATGTCTGAGGACCTCCTG
ATGGACCTCACGAACCACGTCCTGAGTGAGTCGGATCTGGACAATGACAACATGCTGTCCTTCTCAGAGT
TTGAACATGCAATGGCCAAGTCTCCAGATTTCATGAACTCCTTTCGGATTCACTTCTGGGGATGCTTG
