>Addgene plasmid #23386 | pDONR223-CIB4 | addgene partial sequence | sequence record 29222 | 23386 with M13pUC-fwd
TAATGATTTTATTTTGACTGATAGTGACCTGTTCGTTGCAACAAATTGATGAGCAATGCTTTTTTATAAT
GCCAACTTTGTACAAAAAAGTTGGCACCATGGGGCAATGCTTGAGGTATCAGATGCACTGGGAGGACCTG
GAAGAGTACCAGGCCCTGACCTTCCTGACCAGAAATGAAATTCTGTGCATCCATGACACCTTCCTGAAGC
TCTGCCCTCCTGGGAAGTACTACAAGGAGGCAACGCTCACCATGGACCAGGTCAGCTCCCTGCCAGCTCT
GCGGGTCAACCCTTTCAGAGACCGTATCTGCAGAGTGTTCTCCCACAAAGGCATGTTCTCCTTTGAGGAT
GTGCTGGGCATGGCATCTGTGTTCAGCGAGCAGGCCTGCCCAAGCCTGAAGATTGAGTATGCCTTTCGCA
TCTATGATTTTAATGAGAATGGCTTCATTGATGAGGAGGATCTGCAGAGGATCATCCTGCGACTGCTGAA
CAGTGATGACATGTCTGAGGACCTCCTGATGGACCTCACGAACCACGTCCTGAGTGAGTCGGATCTGGAC
AATGACAACATGCTGTCCTTCTCAGAGTTTGAACATGCAATGGCCAAGTCTCCAGATTTCATGAACTCCT
TTC
