[The description below was written by a language model from this plasmid's Addgene catalogue record.]
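Description:
pDONR223-CIB4 is a Gateway entry clone built in the Invitrogen pDONR223 donor backbone (about 5 kb without insert) and carrying the open reading frame of human CIB4, calcium and integrin binding family member 4 (also known as KIP4). The insert is 558 bp and was introduced by Gateway recombinational cloning, which in general places an ORF between att recombination sites so that it can later be moved into other vectors. The plasmid is a high-copy bacterial construct selected with spectinomycin. No feature table is provided, so the origin of replication, the exact att site configuration and other backbone elements are not itemised in the record. Universal M13 forward and reverse primer sites flank the insert and are listed for sequencing across it.

The ORF is supplied without a stop codon. This "open" format is deliberate: when the ORF is recombined into a destination vector, translation reads through into vector-encoded sequence, so a C-terminal epitope tag of the user's choice and a downstream stop codon are added in frame. The record gives no promoter for expression in mammalian cells, and the depositors state explicitly that the plasmid should not be transfected directly. It serves as a shuttle and storage clone rather than an expression construct. For expression in mammalian cells, the depositors point to a companion set of lentiviral destination vectors (pLX301 to pLX304), which are obtained separately. The clone belongs to an ORF collection associated with a study of MAP kinase pathway reactivation as a mechanism of resistance to RAF inhibition. This suggests use in gain-of-function expression screens once the ORF has been transferred to a suitable vector.
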