Addgene plasmid #23386: pDONR223-CIB4
Depositing lab: William Hahn & David Root. Depositing organization: Dana-Farber Cancer Institute. Publication: COT drives resistance to RAF inhibition through MAP kinase pathway reactivation. Johannessen CM, Boehm JS, Kim SY, Thomas SR, Wardwell L, Johnson LA, Emery CM, Stransky N, Cogdill AP, Barretina J, Caponigro G, Hieronymus H, Murray RR, Salehi-Ashtiani K, Hill DE, Vidal M, Zhao JJ, Yang X, Alkan O, Kim S, Harris JL, Wilson CJ, Myer VE, Finan PM, Root DE, Roberts TM, Golub T, Flaherty KT, Dummer R, Weber BL, Sellers WR, Schlegel R, Wargo JA, Hahn WC, Garraway LA. Nature. 2010 Dec 16;468(7326):968-72. doi: 10.1038/nature09627 PubMed 21107320.
Backbone
  Vector backbone: pDONR223
  Backbone manufacturer: Invitrogen
  Backbone size w/o insert (bp): 5005
  Vector type: Gateway Donor vector
Growth in bacteria
  Bacterial resistance: Spectinomycin, 50 μg/mL
  Growth temperature: 37°C
  Growth strain: DH5alpha
  Copy number: High Copy
Gene/Insert
  Gene/Insert name: CIB4 (alt name: calcium and integrin binding family member 4;CIB4)
  Species: H. sapiens (human)
  Insert size (bp): 558
  Entrez Gene: CIB4 (a.k.a. KIP4)
  Cloning method: Gateway Cloning
  Sequencing primers: 5′ M13pUC-fwd; 3′ M13rev
Terms and licenses: Academic/Nonprofit Terms; Industry Terms: Not Available to Industry
Depositor comments: The ORF has no Stop codon. This design enables easy recombination into a destination vector to add an epitope tag of choice and Stop codon to the ORF. Do NOT use this plasmid directly for transfections. A set of 4 custom lentiviral vectors is available ( pLX301 (http://www.addgene.org/25895/) , pLX302 (http://www.addgene.org/25896/) , pLX303 (http://www.addgene.org/25897/) , pLX304 (http://www.addgene.org/25890/) ) to be used to express these ORFs in mammalian cells. These plasmids are not included in the kit and must be ordered separately.
How to cite: pDONR223-CIB4 was a gift from William Hahn & David Root (Addgene plasmid # 23386 ; http://n2t.net/addgene:23386 ; RRID:Addgene_23386)
